>Addgene plasmid #144312 | TFORF1813 | addgene full sequence | sequence record 408857 | Addgene NGS Result
TTAATGTAGTCTTATGCAATACTCTTGTAGTCTTGCAACATGGTAACGATGAGTTAGCAACATGCCTTAC
AAGGAGAGAAAAAGCACCGTGCATGCCGATTGGTGGAAGTAAGGTGGTACGATCGTGCCTTATTAGGAAG
GCAACAGACGGGTCTGACATGGATTGGACGAACCACTGAATTGCCGCATTGCAGAGATATTGTATTTAAG
TGCCTAGCTCGATACATAAACGGGTCTCTCTGGTTAGACCAGATCTGAGCCTGGGAGCTCTCTGGCTAAC
TAGGGAACCCACTGCTTAAGCCTCAATAAAGCTTGCCTTGAGTGCTTCAAGTAGTGTGTGCCCGTCTGTT
GTGTGACTCTGGTAACTAGAGATCCCTCAGACCCTTTTAGTCAGTGTGGAAAATCTCTAGCAGTGGCGCC
CGAACAGGGACTTGAAAGCGAAAGGGAAACCAGAGGAGCTCTCTCGACGCAGGACTCGGCTTGCTGAAGC
GCGCACGGCAAGAGGCGAGGGGCGGCGACTGGTGAGTACGCCAAAAATTTTGACTAGCGGAGGCTAGAAG
GAGAGAGATGGGTGCGAGAGCGTCAGTATTAAGCGGGGGAGAATTAGATCGCGATGGGAAAAAATTCGGT
TAAGGCCAGGGGGAAAGAAAAAATATAAATTAAAACATATAGTATGGGCAAGCAGGGAGCTAGAACGATT
CGCAGTTAATCCTGGCCTGTTAGAAACATCAGAAGGCTGTAGACAAATACTGGGACAGCTACAACCATCC
CTTCAGACAGGATCAGAAGAACTTAGATCATTATATAATACAGTAGCAACCCTCTATTGTGTGCATCAAA
GGATAGAGATAAAAGACACCAAGGAAGCTTTAGACAAGATAGAGGAAGAGCAAAACAAAAGTAAGACCAC
CGCACAGCAAGCGGCCGCTGATCTTCAGACCTGGAGGAGGAGATATGAGGGACAATTGGAGAAGTGAATT
ATATAAATATAAAGTAGTAAAAATTGAACCATTAGGAGTAGCACCCACCAAGGCAAAGAGAAGAGTGGTG
CAGAGAGAAAAAAGAGCAGTGGGAATAGGAGCTTTGTTCCTTGGGTTCTTGGGAGCAGCAGGAAGCACTA
TGGGCGCAGCGTCAATGACGCTGACGGTACAGGCCAGACAATTATTGTCTGGTATAGTGCAGCAGCAGAA
CAATTTGCTGAGGGCTATTGAGGCGCAACAGCATCTGTTGCAACTCACAGTCTGGGGCATCAAGCAGCTC
CAGGCAAGAATCCTGGCTGTGGAAAGATACCTAAAGGATCAACAGCTCCTGGGGATTTGGGGTTGCTCTG
GAAAACTCATTTGCACCACTGCTGTGCCTTGGAATGCTAGTTGGAGTAATAAATCTCTGGAACAGATTTG
GAATCACACGACCTGGATGGAGTGGGACAGAGAAATTAACAATTACACAAGCTTAATACACTCCTTAATT
GAAGAATCGCAAAACCAGCAAGAAAAGAATGAACAAGAATTATTGGAATTAGATAAATGGGCAAGTTTGT
GGAATTGGTTTAACATAACAAATTGGCTGTGGTATATAAAATTATTCATAATGATAGTAGGAGGCTTGGT
AGGTTTAAGAATAGTTTTTGCTGTACTTTCTATAGTGAATAGAGTTAGGCAGGGATATTCACCATTATCG
TTTCAGACCCACCTCCCAACCCCGAGGGGACCCATGCATTGCATCTCAATTAGTCAGCAACCAGGTGTGG
AAAGTCCCCAGGCTCCCCAGCAGGCAGAAGTATGCAAAGCATGCGTCTCAATTAGTCAGCAACCATAGTC
CCGCCCCTAACTCCGCCCATCCCGCCCCTAACTCCGCCCAGTTCCGCCCATTCTCCGCCCCATGGCTGAC
TAATTTTTTTTATTTATGCAGAGGCCGAGGCCGCCTCGGCCTCTGAGCTATTCCAGAAGTAGTGAGGAGG
CTTTTTTGGAGGCCTAGGCTTTTGCAAAAAGCTTTCTAGAGGTACCACCGGAGCTTACCATGACCGAGTA
CAAGCCCACGGTGCGCCTCGCCACCCGCGACGACGTCCCCAGGGCCGTACGCACCCTCGCCGCCGCGTTC
GCCGACTACCCCGCCACGCGCCACACCGTCGATCCGGACCGCCACATCGAGCGGGTCACCGAGCTGCAAG
AACTCTTCCTCACGCGCGTCGGGCTCGACATCGGCAAGGTGTGGGTCGCGGACGACGGCGCCGCCGTGGC
GGTCTGGACCACGCCGGAGAGCGTCGAAGCGGGGGCGGTGTTCGCCGAGATCGGCCCGCGCATGGCCGAG
TTGAGCGGTTCCCGGCTGGCCGCGCAGCAACAGATGGAAGGCCTCCTGGCGCCGCACCGGCCCAAGGAGC
CCGCGTGGTTCCTGGCCACCGTCGGCGTCTCGCCCGACCACCAGGGCAAGGGTCTGGGCAGCGCCGTCGT
GCTCCCCGGAGTGGAGGCGGCCGAGCGCGCCGGGGTGCCCGCCTTCCTGGAGACCTCCGCGCCCCGCAAC
CTCCCCTTCTACGAGCGGCTCGGCTTCACCGTCACCGCCGACGTCGAGGTGCCCGAAGGACCGCGCACCT
GGTGCATGACCCGCAAGCCCGGTGCCAGTTAACGAATTCTAGATCTTGAGACAAATGGCAGTATTCATCC
ACAATTTTAAAAGAAAAGGGGGGATTGGGGGGTACAGTGCAGGGGAAAGAATAGTAGACATAATAGCAAC
AGACATACAAACTAAAGAATTACAAAAACAAATTACAAAAATTCAAAATTTTCGGGTTTATTACAGGGAC
AGCAGAGATCCACTTTGGCGCCGGCTCGAGGCCTGCAGGTGCAAAGATGGATAAAGTTTTAAACAGAGAG
GAATCTTTGCAGCTAATGGACCTTCTAGGTCTTGAAAGGAGTGGGAATTGGCTCCGGTGCCCGTCAGTGG
GCAGAGCGCACATCGCCCACAGTCCCCGAGAAGTTGGGGGGAGGGGTCGGCAATTGAACCGGTGCCTAGA
GAAGGTGGCGCGGGGTAAACTGGGAAAGTGATGTCGTGTACTGGCTCCGCCTTTTTCCCGAGGGTGGGGG
AGAACCGTATATAAGTGCAGTAGTCGCCGTGAACGTTCTTTTTCGCAACGGGTTTGCCGCCAGAACACAG
GTAAGTGCCGTGTGTGGTTCCCGCGGGCCTGGCCTCTTTACGGGTTATGGCCCTTGCGTGCCTTGAATTA
CTTCCACCTGGCTGCAGTACGTGATTCTTGATCCCGAGCTTCGGGTTGGAAGTGGGTGGGAGAGTTCGAG
GCCTTGCGCTTAAGGAGCCCCTTCGCCTCGTGCTTGAGTTGAGGCCTGGCCTGGGCGCTGGGGCCGCCGC
GTGCGAATCTGGTGGCACCTTCGCGCCTGTCTCGCTGCTTTCGATAAGTCTCTAGCCATTTAAAATTTTT
GATGACCTGCTGCGACGCTTTTTTTCTGGCAAGATAGTCTTGTAAATGCGGGCCAAGATCTGCACACTGG
TATTTCGGTTTTTGGGGCCGCGGGCGGCGACGGGGCCCGTGCGTCCCAGCGCACATGTTCGGCGAGGCGG
GGCCTGCGAGCGCGGCCACCGAGAATCGGACGGGGGTAGTCTCAAGCTGGCCGGCCTGCTCTGGTGCCTG
GCCTCGCGCCGCCGTGTATCGCCCCGCCCTGGGCGGCAAGGCTGGCCCGGTCGGCACCAGTTGCGTGAGC
GGAAAGATGGCCGCTTCCCGGCCCTGCTGCAGGGAGCTCAAAATGGAGGACGCGGCGCTCGGGAGAGCGG
GCGGGTGAGTCACCCACACAAAGGAAAAGGGCCTTTCCGTCCTCAGCCGTCGCTTCATGTGACTCCACGG
AGTACCGGGCGCCGTCCAGGCACCTCGATTAGTTCTCGAGCTTTTGGAGTACGTCGTCTTTAGGTTGGGG
GGAGGGGTTTTATGCGATGGAGTTTCCCCACACTGAGTGGGTGGAGACTGAAGTTAGGCCAGCTTGGCAC
TTGATGTAATTCTCCTTGGAATTTGCCCTTTTTGAGTTTGGATCTTGGTTCATTCTCAAGCCTCAGACAG
TGGTTCAAAGTTTTTTTCTTCCATTTCAGGTGTCGTGAGGCTAGCACCGCCACCATGCTGCCATGTCATT
CACCATCACGCTCTGATCAGGTGAATCTGGGACCCTCCATCAACTCCAAGCTGCTGGGGATGTCCACCCA
GAACTATGCCCTGATGCAGGTTGCTGGCCAGGAGGGGACATTTTCTCTTGTTGCTCTGCCACATGTTGCC
TCAGCTCAGCCAATTCAGAAACCCAGAATGTCCCTACCTGAAAACCTGAAACTTCCTATTCCTAGATATC
AACCCCCTAGAAATAGCAAAGCATCAAGAAAGAAACCCATCCTGATCTTTCCTAAGAGTGGCTGTAGCAA
AGCTCCTGCCCAAACCCAAATGTGTCCTCAGATGTCCCCTTCCCCACCTCACCACCCTGAACTCCTGTAC
AAACCCAGTCCATTTGAGGAAGTACCATCACTAGAGCAAGCCCCAGCCAGCATTAGCACAGCTGCGCTGA
CCAATGGAAGTGACCATGGGGACTTGAGACCACCAGTGACCAACACCCATGGCAGTCTGAACCCTCCTGC
TACCCCAGCATCATCCACACCAGAGGAGCCTGCCAAGCAGGACCTCACAGCTCTTTCAGGGAAAGCACAC
TTTGTAAGCAAGATAACATCTAGTAAACCTTCTGCTGTTGCCAGTGAAAAATTTAAAGAACAAGTTGATC
TTGCAAAAACCATGACCAATTTATCACCAACCATTCTTGGCAATGCAGTTCAGTTGATCTCTTCAGTCCC
CAAAGGGAAACTGCCAATCCCACCCTACTCAAGAATGAAGACAATGGAGGTTTACAAAATCAAATCAGAT
GCTAACATTGCAGGTTTTTCTTTACCAGGACCTAAGGCCGACTGTGATAAGATACCCTCCACCACAGAAG
GCTTTAATGCAGCCACCAAGGTGGCAAGCAGGCTACCTGTTCCACAAGTGTCACAGCAGAGTGCCTGTGA
AAGTGCCTTTTGTCCACCCACCAAACTTGATCTTAACCACAAAACAAAACTGAACAGTGGAGCAGCAAAG
AGAAAAGGAAGAAAACGGAAGGTACCAGATGAAATTTTGGCATTTCAGGGAAAAAGGAGGAAATATATCA
TTAATAAGTGTAGAGATGGTAAAGAAAGAGTAAAAAATGATCCCCAAGAATTCAGAGACCAAAAGCTGGG
GACCCTGAAAAAATACCGTAGCATTATGCCCAAACCTATCATGGTCATACCCACTTTGGCCTCCCTGGCT
TCTCCAACTACACTACAGTCCCAGATGCTTGGGGGCCTAGGACAGGATGTTTTGTTAAATAATTCACTCA
CTCCTAAATATCTTGGCTGTAAGCAAGACAACAGCTCTTCCCCTAAGCCCAGCTCCGTGTTCAGAAATGG
ATTCTCTGGCATTAAGAAGCCTTGGCACAGATGTCACGTCTGCAACCACCACTTCCAGTTCAAACAGCAC
CTTCGAGACCACATGAATACACACACCAACAGACGCCCTTACAGTTGTCGGATTTGTCGCAAGTCCTATG
TACGTCCTGGCAGCCTGAGCACACACATGAAACTTCATCATGGTGAGAACCGTCTGAAGAAACTCATGTG
TTGTGAGTTTTGTGCAAAAGTGTTTGGCCACATCCGAGTCTATTTTGGCCATCTGAAAGAAGTGCATAGG
GTTGTGATCAGCACTGAGCCTGCGCCCAGTGAACTGCAGCCAGGAGACATACCAAAGAACAGAGACATGA
GTGTGCGAGGCATGGAGGGATCATTGGAGAGGGAAAACAAGTCCAACCTGGAAGAAGACTTCCTTCTAAA
CCAGGCAGACGAAGTCAAATTACAAATCAAATGTGGTCGTTGTCAGATTACTGCTCAGTCTTTTGCGGAA
ATAAAATTTCATTTACTTGATGTTCATGGAGAGGAAATTGAGGGCAGGCTACAAGAAGGGACCTTCCCAG
GAAGCAAGGGGACTCAGGAAGAGTTGGTGCAGCACGCTAGCCCCGACTGGAAAAGGCATCCTGAGAGAGG
GAAGCCGGAGAAGGTTCATTCCTCCTCCGAGGAATCACATGCATGTCCAAGACTGAAAAGGCAGCTCCAC
CTTCATCAGAATGGCGTGGAAATGCTCATGGAAAATGAAGGACCCCAGTCAGGAACCAACAAGCCAAGGG
AAACCTGCCAGGGCCCTGAGTGTCCTGGCCTCCACACGTTTCTCTTGTGGTCCCATTCAGGCTTTAACTG
CCTGCTTTGTGCAGAGATGCTGGGACGGAAAGAGGACCTCCTCCACCACTGGAAGCACCAGCATAACTGT
GAGGACCCTTCCAAACTGTGGGCTATTTTAAATACGGTCTCCAACCAGGGAGTGATCGAACTTTCCAGTG
AAGCTGAGAAATAGTAATGAACTAGTCCGTAACTTGAAAGTATTTCGATTTCTTGGCTTTATATATCTTG
TGGAAAGGACGATCTCCTGAACAGTCCTATCCCACCACGCGTAAGTCGACAATCAACCTCTGGATTACAA
AATTTGTGAAAGATTGACTGGTATTCTTAACTATGTTGCTCCTTTTACGCTATGTGGATACGCTGCTTTA
ATGCCTTTGTATCATGCTATTGCTTCCCGTATGGCTTTCATTTTCTCCTCCTTGTATAAATCCTGGTTGC
TGTCTCTTTATGAGGAGTTGTGGCCCGTTGTCAGGCAACGTGGCGTGGTGTGCACTGTGTTTGCTGACGC
AACCCCCACTGGTTGGGGCATTGCCACCACCTGTCAGCTCCTTTCCGGGACTTTCGCTTTCCCCCTCCCT
ATTGCCACGGCGGAACTCATCGCCGCCTGCCTTGCCCGCTGCTGGACAGGGGCTCGGCTGTTGGGCACTG
ACAATTCCGTGGTGTTGTCGGGGAAATCATCGTCCTTTCCTTGGCTGCTCGCCTGTGTTGCCACCTGGAT
TCTGCGCGGGACGTCCTTCTGCTACGTCCCTTCGGCCCTCAATCCAGCGGACCTTCCTTCCCGCGGCCTG
CTGCCGGCTCTGCGGCCTCTTCCGCGTCTTCGCCTTCGCCCTCAGACGAGTCGGATCTCCCTTTGGGCCG
CCTCCCCGCGTCGACTTTAAGACCAATGACTTACAAGGCAGCTGTAGATCTTAGCCACTTTTTAAAAGAA
AAGGGGGGACTGGAAGGGCTAATTCACTCCCAACGAAGACAAGATCTGCTTTTTGCTTGTACTGGGTCTC
TCTGGTTAGACCAGATCTGAGCCTGGGAGCTCTCTGGCTAACTAGGGAACCCACTGCTTAAGCCTCAATA
AAGCTTGCCTTGAGTGCTTCAAGTAGTGTGTGCCCGTCTGTTGTGTGACTCTGGTAACTAGAGATCCCTC
AGACCCTTTTAGTCAGTGTGGAAAATCTCTAGCAGTACGTATAGTAGTTCATGTCATCTTATTATTCAGT
ATTTATAACTTGCAAAGAAATGAATATCAGAGAGTGAGAGGAACTTGTTTATTGCAGCTTATAATGGTTA
CAAATAAAGCAATAGCATCACAAATTTCACAAATAAAGCATTTTTTTCACTGCATTCTAGTTGTGGTTTG
TCCAAACTCATCAATGTATCTTATCATGTCTGGCTCTAGCTATCCCGCCCCTAACTCCGCCCATCCCGCC
CCTAACTCCGCCCAGTTCCGCCCATTCTCCGCCCCATGGCTGACTAATTTTTTTTATTTATGCAGAGGCC
GAGGCCGCCTCGGCCTCTGAGCTATTCCAGAAGTAGTGAGGAGGCTTTTTTGGAGGCCTAGGGACGTACC
CAATTCGCCCTATAGTGAGTCGTATTACGCGCGCTCACTGGCCGTCGTTTTACAACGTCGTGACTGGGAA
AACCCTGGCGTTACCCAACTTAATCGCCTTGCAGCACATCCCCCTTTCGCCAGCTGGCGTAATAGCGAAG
AGGCCCGCACCGATCGCCCTTCCCAACAGTTGCGCAGCCTGAATGGCGAATGGG
[124 nt withheld, positions 8035-8158]
C
[91 nt withheld, positions 8160-8250]
A
[49 nt withheld, positions 8252-8300]
CCTTTGACGTTGGAGTCCACGTTCTTT
[37 nt withheld, positions 8328-8364]
ACCCTATCTCGGTCTATTCTTTTGATTTATAAGGGATTTTGCCGATTTCGGCCTATTGGTTAAAAAATGA
GCTGATTTAACAAAAATTTAACGCGAATTTTAACAAAATATTAACGCTTACAATTTAGGTGGCACTTTTC
GGGGAAATGTGCGCGGAACCCCTATTTGTTTATTTTTCTAAATACATTCAAATATGTATCCGCTCATGAG
ACAATAACCCTGATAAATGCTTCAATAATATTGAAAAAGGAAGAGTATGAGTATTCAACATTTCCGTGTC
GCCCTTATTCCCTTTTTTGCGGCATTTTGCCTTCCTGTTTTTGCTCACCCAGAAACGCTGGTGAAAGTAA
AAGATGCTGAAGATCAGTTGGGTGCACGAGTGGGTTACATCGAACTGGATCTCAACAGCGGTAAGATCCT
TGAGAGTTTTCGCCCCGAAGAACGTTTTCCAATGATGAGCACTTTTAAAGTTCTGCTATGTGGCGCGGTA
TTATCCCGTATTGACGCCGGGCAAGAGCAACTCGGTCGCCGCATACACTATTCTCAGAATGACTTGGTTG
AGTACTCACCAGTCACAGAAAAGCATCTTACGGATGGCATGACAGTAAGAGAATTATGCAGTGCTGCCAT
AACCATGAGTGATAACACTGCGGCCAACTTACTTCTGACAACGATCGGAGGACCGAAGGAGCTAACCGCT
TTTTTGCACAACATGGGGGATCATGTAACTCGCCTTGATCGTTGGGAACCGGAGCTGAATGAAGCCATAC
CAAACGACGAGCGTGACACCACGATGCCTGTAGCAATGGCAACAACGTTGCGCAAACTATTAACTGGCGA
ACTACTTACTCTAGCTTCCCGGCAACAATTAATAGACTGGATGGAGGCGGATAAAGTTGCAGGACCACTT
CTGCGCTCGGCCCTTCCGGCTGGCTGGTTTATTGCTGATAAATCTGGAGCCGGTGAGCGTGGGTCTCGCG
GTATCATTGCAGCACTGGGGCCAGATGGTAAGCCCTCCCGTATCGTAGTTATCTACACGACGGGGAGTCA
GGCAACTATGGATGAACGAAATAGACAGATCGCTGAGATAGGTGCCTCACTGATTAAGCATTGGTAACTG
TCAGACCAAGTTTACTCATATATACTTTAGATTGATTTAAAACTTCATTTTTAATTTAAAAGGATCTAGG
TGAAGATCCTTTTTGATAATCTCATGACCAAAATCCCTTAACGTGAGTTTTCGTTCCACTGAGCGTCAGA
CCCCGTAGAAAAGATCAAAGGATCTTCTTGAGATCCTTTTTTTCTGCGCGTAATCTGCTGCTTGCAAACA
AAAAAACCACCGCTACCAGCGGTGGTTTGTTTGCCGGATCAAGAGCTACCAACTCTTTTTCCGAAGGTAA
CTGGCTTCAGCAGAGCGCAGATACCAAATACTGTTCTTCTAGTGTAGCCGTAGTTAGGCCACCACTTCAA
GAACTCTGTAGCACCGCCTACATACCTCGCTCTGCTAATCCTGTTACCAGTGGCTGCTGCCAGTGGCGAT
AAGTCGTGTCTTACCGGGTTGGACTCAAGACGATAGTTACCGGATAAGGCGCAGCGGTCGGGCTGAACGG
GGGGTTCGTGCACACAGCCCAGCTTGGAGCGAACGACCTACACCGAACTGAGATACCTACAGCGTGAGCT
ATGAGAAAGCGCCACGCTTCCCGAAGGGAGAAAGGCGGACAGGTATCCGGTAAGCGGCAGGGTCGGAACA
GGAGAGCGCACGAGGGAGCTTCCAGGGGGAAACGCCTGGTATCTTTATAGTCCTGTCGGGTTTCGCCACC
TCTGACTTGAGCGTCGATTTTTGTGATGCTCGTCAGGGGGGCGGAGCCTATGGAAAAACGCCAGCAACGC
GGCCTTTTTACGGTTCCTGGCCTTTTGCTGGCCTTTTGCTCACATGTTCTTTCCTGCGTTATCCCCTGAT
TCTGTGGATAACCGTATTACCGCCTTTGAGTGAGCTGATACCGCTCGCCGCAGCCGAACGACCGAGCGCA
GCGAGTCAGTGAGCGAGGAAGCGGAAGAGCGCCCAATACGCAAACCGCCTCTCCCCGCGCGTTGGCCGAT
TCATTAATGCAGCTGGCACGACAGGTTTCCCGACTGGAAAGCGGGCAGTGAGCGCAACGCAATTAATGTG
AGTTAGCTCACTCATTAGGCACCCCAGGCTTTACACTTTATGCTTCCGGCTCGTATGTTGTGTGGAATTG
TGAGCGGATAACAATTTCACACAGGAAACAGCTATGACCATGATTACGCCAAGCGCGCAATTAACCCTCA
CTAAAGGGAACAAAAGCTGGAGCTGCAAGC
Features (pLannotate 1.2.2; 31 found; start..end, strand, type, name):
      5..231     +  promoter       RSV promoter: Rous sarcoma virus enhancer/promoter
    232..412     +  LTR            5' LTR (truncated): truncated 5' long terminal repeat (LTR) from HIV-1
    459..584     +  misc_feature   HIV-1 Ψ: packaging signal of human immunodeficiency virus type 1
    568..931     +  CDS            HIV-1 gag (fragment): gag protein from human immunodeficiency virus 1; gag
   1077..1310    +  misc_feature   RRE: The Rev response element (RRE) of HIV-1 allows for Rev-dependent mRNA export from the nucleus to the cytoplasm.
   1687..1713    +  CDS            Rev (fragment): human immunodeficiency virus 1 (HIV-1) Rev protein; rev; enhances nuclear export of unspliced and incompletely spliced viral mRNAs
   1720..1743    +  promoter       SV40 promoter (fragment): SV40 early promoter
   1744..1815    +  promoter       SV40 promoter (fragment): SV40 enhancer and early promoter
   1839..1974    +  rep_origin     SV40 ori: SV40 origin of replication
   2020..2616    +  CDS            PuroR (fragment): puromycin N-acetyltransferase; pac from Streptomyces; confers resistance to puromycin
   2665..2782    +  misc_feature   cPPT/CTS: central polypurine tract and central termination sequence of HIV-1
   2847..2913    +  CDS            small t antigen (fragment): SV40 (simian virus 40) small t antigen
   2920..4098    +  promoter       EF-1α promoter: strong constitutive promoter for human elongation factor EF-1α
   4106..6451    +  CDS            ZNF438 (fragment): ZN438_HUMAN - Experimental evidence at protein level: Swiss-Prot protein existence level 1. Isoform 1 acts as a transcriptional repressor. From Homo sapiens (Human).
   6467..6520    +  promoter       U6 promoter (fragment): RNA polymerase III promoter for human U6 snRNA
   6561..7149    +  misc_feature   WPRE: woodchuck hepatitis virus posttranscriptional regulatory element
   7200..7219    +  misc_feature   cPPT/CTS (fragment): central polypurine tract and central termination sequence of HIV-1
   7221..7454    +  LTR            3' LTR (ΔU3): self-inactivating 3' long terminal repeat (LTR) from HIV-1
   7532..7653    +  polyA_signal   SV40 poly(A) signal: SV40 polyadenylation signal
   7693..7828    +  rep_origin     SV40 ori: SV40 origin of replication
   7849..7867    -  promoter       T7 promoter: promoter for bacteriophage T7 RNA polymerase
   7875..8030    +  CDS            lacZα (fragment): LacZα fragment of β-galactosidase; lacZ fragment
   8035..8463    +  rep_origin     f1 ori (sequence partly withheld): f1 bacteriophage origin of replication; arrow indicates direction of (+) strand synthesis
   8516..8620    +  promoter       AmpR promoter: bla
   8621..9481    +  CDS            AmpR: β-lactamase; bla; confers resistance to ampicillin, carbenicillin, and related antibiotics
   9652..10240   +  rep_origin     ori: high-copy-number ColE1/pMB1/pBR322/pUC origin of replication
  10423..10515   +  CDS            lacI (fragment): lac repressor; lacI; The lac repressor binds to the lac operator to inhibit transcription in E. coli. This inhibition can be relieved by adding lactose or isopropyl-β-D-thiogalactopyranoside (IPTG).
  10528..10549   +  protein_bind   CAP binding site: CAP binding activates transcription in the presence of cAMP. E. coli catabolite activator protein
  10564..10594   +  promoter       lac promoter: promoter for the E. coli lac operon
  10598..10620   +  protein_bind   lac operator (fragment): The lac repressor binds to the lac operator to inhibit transcription in E. coli. This inhibition can be relieved by adding lactose or isopropyl-β-D-thiogalactopyranoside (IPTG). lac repressor encoded by lacI
  10663..10681   +  promoter       T3 promoter: promoter for bacteriophage T3 RNA polymerase
