[The description below was written by a language model from this plasmid's Addgene catalogue record and pLannotate feature annotations shown in this document.]
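Description:
TFORF1813 is a third-generation-style, self-inactivating lentiviral expression plasmid built on the pLX_TRC317 backbone and carrying the human zinc finger transcription factor ZNF438 as its open reading frame. It is propagated in E. coli through a high-copy ColE1/pUC-type origin with ampicillin selection (AmpR under its own bla promoter). The backbone also retains an f1 origin and remnants of a lac/T7/T3 cloning region. Because the lentiviral repeats can recombine, the depositor recommends a recombination-limiting strain and warns that individual colonies may carry rearranged plasmid.

The viral genome is transcribed from an RSV promoter fused to a truncated HIV-1 5' LTR, making it Tat-independent. It contains the Ψ packaging signal with a gag fragment, the RRE for Rev-dependent nuclear export, a cPPT/CTS and a ΔU3 3' LTR followed by an SV40 polyadenylation signal. Inside this unit, an SV40 early promoter drives puromycin N-acetyltransferase for selection of transduced mammalian cells. A separate EF-1α promoter drives constitutive ZNF438 expression, with a downstream WPRE to enhance transcript stability and expression. The annotated ZNF438 coding region matches the Swiss-Prot entry, which notes repressor activity for isoform 1. No epitope tag or fluorescent reporter is annotated.

According to the record, each plasmid in this collection carries a unique 24-bp barcode, allowing the overexpressed factor to be identified in pooled screens. The feature table does not annotate the barcode itself, though a short U6-like fragment lies between the ORF and the WPRE. The construct is intended for transcription factor overexpression, as in pooled screens of directed differentiation.
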