Addgene plasmid #144312: TFORF1813
Purpose: Lentiviral vector for overexpressing transcription factor ORFs with unique 24-bp barcodes. Barcodes facilitate identification of transcription factors in pooled screens.
Depositing lab: Feng Zhang. Depositing organization: Broad Institute. Publication: A transcription factor atlas of directed differentiation. Joung J, Ma S, Tay T, Geiger-Schuller KR, Kirchgatterer PC, Verdine VK, Guo B, Arias-Garcia MA, Allen WE, Singh A, Kuksenko O, Abudayyeh OO, Gootenberg JS, Fu Z, Macrae RK, Buenrostro JD, Regev A, Zhang F. Cell. 2023 Jan 5;186(1):209-229.e26. doi: 10.1016/j.cell.2022.11.026. PubMed 36608654.
Backbone
  Vector backbone: pLX_TRC317
  Backbone manufacturer: Broad Institute Genetic Perturbation Platform
  Backbone size w/o insert (bp): 8264
  Vector type: Mammalian Expression, Lentiviral
  Selectable markers: Puromycin
Growth in bacteria
  Bacterial resistance: Ampicillin, 100 μg/mL
  Growth temperature: 37°C
  Growth strain: NEB Stable
  Copy number: High Copy
Gene/Insert
  Gene/Insert name: ZNF438
  Species: H. sapiens (human)
  Insert size (bp): 2441
  Entrez Gene: ZNF438 (a.k.a. FLJ32761, MGC126671, bA330O11.1, RP11-330O11.1)
  Promoter: EF1a
  Cloning method: Unknown
  Sequencing primers: 5′ GGGTGGAGACTGAAGTTAGGCCAG; 3′ CACATAGCGTAAAAGGAGCAACATAG
Terms and licenses: Academic/Nonprofit Terms; Industry Terms: Not Available to Industry
Depositor comments: NM_001143769,ENST00000538351 . The transcription factor ORF portion of this plasmid was synthesized by Genewiz. Please test multiple small colonies in case of plasmid recombination. To make this collection available in a timely manner, a portion of this collection was not fully sequenced by Addgene. If an Addgene verified full plasmid sequence is not available, please contact us prior to placing an order to request the full sequence.
How to cite: TFORF1813 was a gift from Feng Zhang (Addgene plasmid # 144312 ; http://n2t.net/addgene:144312 ; RRID:Addgene_144312)
