>Addgene plasmid #144312 | TFORF1813 | depositor partial sequence | sequence record 285051 | Insert
ACCGCCACCATGCTGCCATGTCATTCACCATCACGCTCTGATCAGGTGAATCTGGGACCCTCCATCAACT
CCAAGCTGCTGGGGATGTCCACCCAGAACTATGCCCTGATGCAGGTTGCTGGCCAGGAGGGGACATTTTC
TCTTGTTGCTCTGCCACATGTTGCCTCAGCTCAGCCAATTCAGAAACCCAGAATGTCCCTACCTGAAAAC
CTGAAACTTCCTATTCCTAGATATCAACCCCCTAGAAATAGCAAAGCATCAAGAAAGAAACCCATCCTGA
TCTTTCCTAAGAGTGGCTGTAGCAAAGCTCCTGCCCAAACCCAAATGTGTCCTCAGATGTCCCCTTCCCC
ACCTCACCACCCTGAACTCCTGTACAAACCCAGTCCATTTGAGGAAGTACCATCACTAGAGCAAGCCCCA
GCCAGCATTAGCACAGCTGCGCTGACCAATGGAAGTGACCATGGGGACTTGAGACCACCAGTGACCAACA
CCCATGGCAGTCTGAACCCTCCTGCTACCCCAGCATCATCCACACCAGAGGAGCCTGCCAAGCAGGACCT
CACAGCTCTTTCAGGGAAAGCACACTTTGTAAGCAAGATAACATCTAGTAAACCTTCTGCTGTTGCCAGT
GAAAAATTTAAAGAACAAGTTGATCTTGCAAAAACCATGACCAATTTATCACCAACCATTCTTGGCAATG
CAGTTCAGTTGATCTCTTCAGTCCCCAAAGGGAAACTGCCAATCCCACCCTACTCAAGAATGAAGACAAT
GGAGGTTTACAAAATCAAATCAGATGCTAACATTGCAGGTTTTTCTTTACCAGGACCTAAGGCCGACTGT
GATAAGATACCCTCCACCACAGAAGGCTTTAATGCAGCCACCAAGGTGGCAAGCAGGCTACCTGTTCCAC
AAGTGTCACAGCAGAGTGCCTGTGAAAGTGCCTTTTGTCCACCCACCAAACTTGATCTTAACCACAAAAC
AAAACTGAACAGTGGAGCAGCAAAGAGAAAAGGAAGAAAACGGAAGGTACCAGATGAAATTTTGGCATTT
CAGGGAAAAAGGAGGAAATATATCATTAATAAGTGTAGAGATGGTAAAGAAAGAGTAAAAAATGATCCCC
AAGAATTCAGAGACCAAAAGCTGGGGACCCTGAAAAAATACCGTAGCATTATGCCCAAACCTATCATGGT
CATACCCACTTTGGCCTCCCTGGCTTCTCCAACTACACTACAGTCCCAGATGCTTGGGGGCCTAGGACAG
GATGTTTTGTTAAATAATTCACTCACTCCTAAATATCTTGGCTGTAAGCAAGACAACAGCTCTTCCCCTA
AGCCCAGCTCCGTGTTCAGAAATGGATTCTCTGGCATTAAGAAGCCTTGGCACAGATGTCACGTCTGCAA
CCACCACTTCCAGTTCAAACAGCACCTTCGAGACCACATGAATACACACACCAACAGACGCCCTTACAGT
TGTCGGATTTGTCGCAAGTCCTATGTACGTCCTGGCAGCCTGAGCACACACATGAAACTTCATCATGGTG
AGAACCGTCTGAAGAAACTCATGTGTTGTGAGTTTTGTGCAAAAGTGTTTGGCCACATCCGAGTCTATTT
TGGCCATCTGAAAGAAGTGCATAGGGTTGTGATCAGCACTGAGCCTGCGCCCAGTGAACTGCAGCCAGGA
GACATACCAAAGAACAGAGACATGAGTGTGCGAGGCATGGAGGGATCATTGGAGAGGGAAAACAAGTCCA
ACCTGGAAGAAGACTTCCTTCTAAACCAGGCAGACGAAGTCAAATTACAAATCAAATGTGGTCGTTGTCA
GATTACTGCTCAGTCTTTTGCGGAAATAAAATTTCATTTACTTGATGTTCATGGAGAGGAAATTGAGGGC
AGGCTACAAGAAGGGACCTTCCCAGGAAGCAAGGGGACTCAGGAAGAGTTGGTGCAGCACGCTAGCCCCG
ACTGGAAAAGGCATCCTGAGAGAGGGAAGCCGGAGAAGGTTCATTCCTCCTCCGAGGAATCACATGCATG
TCCAAGACTGAAAAGGCAGCTCCACCTTCATCAGAATGGCGTGGAAATGCTCATGGAAAATGAAGGACCC
CAGTCAGGAACCAACAAGCCAAGGGAAACCTGCCAGGGCCCTGAGTGTCCTGGCCTCCACACGTTTCTCT
TGTGGTCCCATTCAGGCTTTAACTGCCTGCTTTGTGCAGAGATGCTGGGACGGAAAGAGGACCTCCTCCA
CCACTGGAAGCACCAGCATAACTGTGAGGACCCTTCCAAACTGTGGGCTATTTTAAATACGGTCTCCAAC
CAGGGAGTGATCGAACTTTCCAGTGAAGCTGAGAAATAGTAATGAACTAGTCCGTAACTTGAAAGTATTT
CGATTTCTTGGCTTTATATATCTTGTGGAAAGGACGATCTCCTGAACAGTCCTATCCCACC
