>Addgene plasmid #144312 | TFORF1813 | depositor partial sequence | sequence record 285052 | Barcode
TCTCCTGAACAGTCCTATCCCACC
